Addgene plasmid #122859: pJL003
Purpose: Binary expression vector containing 35S:MS2-GFP:tRBCS followed by GreenGate A-G sequences for insertion of additional modules
Depositing lab: Markus Schmid. Depositing organization: Umea University. Publication: CRISPR-based tools for targeted transcriptional and epigenetic regulation in plants. Lee JE, Neumann M, Duro DI, Schmid M. PLoS One. 2019 Sep 26;14(9):e0222778. doi: 10.1371/journal.pone.0222778. eCollection 2019. PubMed 31557222.
Backbone
  Vector backbone: pGreenII
  Backbone size w/o insert (bp): 2740
  Total vector size (bp): 5581
  Vector type: Golden Gate compatible plant transformation vector
Growth in bacteria
  Bacterial resistance: Spectinomycin, 50 μg/mL
  Growth temperature: 37°C
  Growth strain: DH5alpha
  Copy number: High Copy
Gene/Insert
  Gene/Insert name: p35S:MS2-GFP:tRBCS
  Species: Synthetic
  Insert size (bp): 2841
Terms and licenses: Academic/Nonprofit Terms; Industry Terms: Not Available to Industry
Depositor comments: Plasmid is an intermediate stage destination vector constructed by Golden Gate cloning using the enzyme BsaI, and containing two adjacent BsaI recognition sites downstream of the MS2 expression cassette for insertion of additional modules. Plasmid Features (listed as bp in full plasmid sequence): 35S promoter = 656-1502bp MS2-GFP coding sequence = 1542-2846bp RBCS terminator = 2851-3496bp BsaI site #1 = 3531-3536bp BsaI site #2 = 3545-3550bp
How to cite: pJL003 was a gift from Markus Schmid (Addgene plasmid # 122859 ; http://n2t.net/addgene:122859 ; RRID:Addgene_122859)
