[The description below was written by a language model from this plasmid's Addgene catalogue record and pLannotate feature annotations shown in this document.]
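Description:
pJL003 is a Golden Gate (GreenGate)-compatible binary plant transformation vector built on the pGreenII backbone, about 5.6 kb in total, of which roughly 2.8 kb is a synthetic insert. It is maintained in E. coli at high copy through a ColE1/pUC-type origin and selected with spectinomycin via the aadA gene. The backbone also carries the pSa origin, the pGreen-type replicon used for maintenance in Agrobacterium. Nopaline-type left (truncated) and right T-DNA border repeats flank the cargo, defining the segment transferred into plant cells. No plant selectable marker is annotated or mentioned in the record.

The payload is a single expression cassette in which the constitutive cauliflower mosaic virus 35S promoter drives a fusion of the bacteriophage MS2 coat protein to GFP (annotated as EGFP), terminated by the pea rbcS-E9 terminator and polyadenylation signal. The MS2 coat protein binds a specific RNA hairpin, so the fusion can be tethered to RNAs engineered to carry MS2 stem-loops. Given the associated work on CRISPR-based transcriptional and epigenetic regulation in plants, this presumably means modified guide RNAs, though the record does not spell this out.

Just downstream of the terminator lie two adjacent BsaI recognition sites presenting the GreenGate A–G overhangs, making the plasmid an intermediate destination vector into which further modules can be assembled beside the MS2-GFP cassette. The depositor's feature coordinates are offset from those in the automated annotation, consistent with a different numbering origin on the circular sequence. The CaMV coding fragment called near the end of the sequence probably reflects upstream 35S promoter sequence rather than a separate gene.
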