Features (pLannotate 1.2.2; 11 found; start..end, strand, type, name):
    130..471     +  promoter       CaMV 35S promoter: strong constitutive promoter from cauliflower mosaic virus
    523..912     +  CDS            CAPSD_BPMS2: Experimental evidence at protein level: Swiss-Prot protein existence level 1. Acts as a translational repressor of viral replicase synthesis late in infection. This latter function is the result of capsid protein interaction with an RNA hairpin which contains the replicase ribosome-binding site. From Escherichia phage MS2 (Bacteriophage MS2).
   1108..1826    +  CDS            EGFP (fragment): the original enhanced GFP (Yang et al., 1996) mammalian codon-optimized
   1834..2475    +  terminator     E9 terminator: terminator and polyadenylation signal from the pea rbcS-E9 gene
   2581..2605    +  misc_feature   RB T-DNA repeat: right border repeat from nopaline C58 T-DNA
   2696..3284    -  rep_origin     ori: high-copy-number ColE1/pMB1/pBR322/pUC origin of replication
   3458..4243    -  CDS            aadA: S3AD_SHIFL - Experimental evidence at protein level: Swiss-Prot protein existence level 1. Mediates bacterial resistance to the antibiotics streptomycin and spectinomycin. From Shigella flexneri.
   4428..4529    +  CDS            TRA2_ECOLX (fragment): Protein predicted: Swiss-Prot protein existence level 4. Required for transposition of transposon Tn903. From Escherichia coli.
   4534..4969    +  rep_origin     pSa ori: origin of replication from bacterial plasmid pSa
   5096..5118    +  misc_feature   LB T-DNA repeat: left border repeat from nopaline C58 T-DNA (truncated)
   5226..5579    +  CDS            IBMP_CAMVB (fragment): Experimental evidence at protein level: Swiss-Prot protein existence level 1. Enhances the ribosomal termination-reinitiation event leading to the translation of major open reading frames on the polycistronic viral RNAs. From Cauliflower mosaic virus (strain Bari 1) (CaMV).
>Addgene plasmid #122859 | pJL003 | addgene full sequence | sequence record 240989 | Addgene NGS Result
CGAACAGTTCATACAGAGTCTCTTACGACTCAATGACAAGAAGAAAATCTTCGTCAACATGGTGGAGCAC
GACACACTTGTCTACTCCAAAAATATCAAAGATACAGTCTCAGAAGACCAAAGGGCAATTGAGACTTTTC
AACAAAGGGTAATATCCGGAAACCTCCTCGGATTCCATTGCCCAGCTATCTGTCACTTTATTGTGAAGAT
AGTGGAAAAGGAAGGTGGCTCCTACAAATGCCATCATTGCGATAAAGGAAAGGCCATCGTTGAAGATGCC
TCTGCCGACAGTGGTCCCAAAGATGGACCCCCACCCACGAGGAGCATCGTGGAAAAAGAAGACGTTCCAA
CCACGTCTTCAAAGCAAGTGGATTGATGTGATATCTCCACTGACGTAAGGGATGACGCACAATCCCACTA
TCCTTCGCAAGACCCTTCCTCTATATAAGGAAGTTCATTTCATTTGGAGAGAACACGGGGGACGAGCTAA
CAGTATTCAGTCGACTGGTACCAACAGGCTCCATGGCTTCTAATTTTACTCAATTTGTTTTGGTTGATAA
TGGAGGAACTGGAGATGTTACTGTTGCTCCTTCTAATTTTGCTAATGGAGTTGCTGAATGGATTTCTTCT
AATTCAAGATCTCAGGCTTATAAGGTTACTTGTTCTGTTAGACAATCTTCTGCTCAAAAGAGAAAGTATA
CTATTAAGGTTGAAGTTCCTAAGGTTGCTACTCAAACTGTTGGAGGAGTTGAATTGCCTGTTGCTGCTTG
GAGATCTTATTTGAATATGGAATTGACTATTCCTATTTTTGCTACTAATTCTGATTGTGAATTGATTGTT
AAGGCTATGCAAGGATTGTTGAAGGATGGAAATCCTATTCCTTCTGCTATTGCTGCTAATTCTGGAATTT
ATTCTGCTGGAGGAGGAGGATCTGGAGGAGGAGGATCTGGAGGAGGAGGATCTGGACCTAAGAAGAAGAG
AAAGGTTGCTGCTGCTGGATCTTCAGGTGCCGCTAGTGCGATCGCATCAGGGAGTGGTTCCGGAAGCGGC
TCTGGATCGGGCTCAGGGAGTGGTTCCGGCAGCGGCTCTGGATCGGCGGCCGCTGCAATGGTGAGCAAGG
GCGAGGAGCTGTTCACCGGGGTGGTGCCCATCCTGGTCGAGCTGGACGGCGACGTAAACGGCCACAAGTT
CAGCGTGTCCGGCGAGGGCGAGGGCGATGCCACCTACGGCAAGCTGACCCTGAAGTTCATCTGCACCACC
GGCAAGCTGCCCGTGCCCTGGCCCACCCTCGTGACCACCTTCACCTACGGCGTGCAGTGCTTCAGCCGCT
ACCCCGACCACATGAAGCAGCACGACTTCTTCAAGTCCGCCATGCCCGAAGGCTACGTCCAGGAGCGCAC
CATCTTCTTCAAGGACGACGGCAACTACAAGACCCGCGCCGAGGTGAAGTTCGAGGGCGACACCCTGGTG
AACCGCATCGAGCTGAAGGGCATCGACTTCAAGGAGGACGGCAACATCCTGGGGCACAAGCTGGAGTACA
ACTACAACAGCCACAACGTCTATATCATGGCCGACAAGCAGAAGAACGGCATCAAGGTGAACTTCAAGAT
CCGCCACAACATCGAGGACGGCAGCGTGCAGCTCGCCGACCACTACCAGCAGAACACCCCCATCGGCGAC
GGCCCCGTGCTGCTGCCCGACAACCACTACCTGAGCACCCAGTCCGCCCTGAGCAAAGACCCCAACGAGA
AGCGCGATCACATGGTCCTGCTGGAGTTCGTGACCGCCGCCGGGATCACTCACGGCATGGACGAGCTGTA
CAAGTAGCTGCAAAGCTTTCGTTCGTATCATCGGTTTCGACAACGTTCGTCAAGTTCAATGCATCAGTTT
CATTGCGCACACACCAGAATCCTACTGAGTTTGAGTATTATGGCATTGGGAAAACTGTTTTTCTTGTACC
ATTTGTTGTGCTTGTAATTTACTGTGTTTTTTATTCGGTTTTCGCTATCGAACTGTGAAATGGAAATGGA
TGGAGAAGAGTTAATGAATGATATGGTCCTTTTGTTCATTCTCAAATTAATATTATTTGTTTTTTCTCTT
ATTTGTTGTGTGTTGAATTTGAAATTATAAGAGATATGCAAACATTTTGTTTTGAGTAAAAATGTGTCAA
ATCGTGGCCTCTAATGACCGAAGTTAATATGAGGAGTAAAACACTTGTAGTTGTACCATTATGCTTATTC
ACTAGGCAACAAATATATTTTCAGACCTAGAAAAGCTGCAAATGTTACTGAATACAAGTATGTCCTCTTG
TGTTTTAGACATTTATGAACTTTCCTTTATGTAATTTTCCAGAATCCTTGTCAGATTCTAATCATTGCTT
TATAATTATAGTTATACTCATGGATTTGTAGTTGAGTATGAAAATATTTTTTAATGCATTTTATGACTTG
CCAATTGATTGACAACATGCATCAATCGACTATGAGTAGGCAAGATGTTCTGTAGGACCTTGAGACCGAA
AAGGTGGTCTCAGTATTCTAGACCAAGCATGCACAGCTGGCGTTCTCAGCCAGATCCCCTTGACAGGATA
TATTGGCGGGTAAACTAAGTCGCTGTATGTGTTTGTTTGAGATCTCATGTGAGCAAAAGGCCAGCAAAAG
GCCAGGAACCGTAAAAAGGCCGCGTTGCTGGCGTTTTTCCATAGGCTCCGCCCCCCTGACGAGCATCACA
AAAATCGACGCTCAAGTCAGAGGTGGCGAAACCCGACAGGACTATAAAGATACCAGGCGTTTCCCCCTGG
AAGCTCCCTCGTGCGCTCTCCTGTTCCGACCCTGCCGCTTACCGGATACCTGTCCGCCTTTCTCCCTTCG
GGAAGCGTGGCGCTTTCTCATAGCTCACGCTGTAGGTATCTCAGTTCGGTGTAGGTCGTTCGCTCCAAGC
TGGGCTGTGTGCACGAACCCCCCGTTCAGCCCGACCGCTGCGCCTTATCCGGTAACTATCGTCTTGAGTC
CAACCCGGTAAGACACGACTTATCGCCACTGGCAGCAGCCACTGGTAACAGGATTAGCAGAGCGAGGTAT
GTAGGCGGTGCTACAGAGTTCTTGAAGTGGTGGCCTAACTACGGCTACACTAGAAGAACAGTATTTGGTA
TCTGCGCTCTGCTGAAGCCAGTTACCTTCGGAAGAAGAGTTGGTAGCTCTTGATCCGGCAAACAAACCAC
CGCTGGTAGCGGTGGTTTTTTTGTTTGCAAGCAGCAGATTACGCGCAGAAAAAAAGGATCTCAAGAAGAT
CCTTTGATCTTTTCTACGGGGTCTGACGCTCAGTGGAACGAAAACTCACGTTAAGGGATTTTGGTCATGA
GATTATCAAAAAGGATCTTCACCTAGATCCTTTTAAATTAAAAATGAAGTTTTAAATCAATCTAAAGTAT
ATATGTGTAACATTGGTCTAGTGATTATTTGCCGACTACCTTGGTGATCTCGCCTTTCACGTAGTGAACA
AATTCTTCCAACTGATCTGCGCGCGAGGCCAAGCGATCTTCTTGTCCAAGATAAGCCTGCCTAGCTTCAA
GTATGACGGGCTGATACTGGGCCGGCAGGCGCTCCATTGCCCAGTCGGCAGCGACATCCTTCGGCGCGAT
TTTGCCGGTTACTGCGCTGTACCAAATGCGGGACAACGTAAGCACTACATTTCGCTCATCGCCAGCCCAG
TCGGGCGGCGAGTTCCATAGCGTTAAGGTTTCATTTAGCGCCTCAAATAGATCCTGTTCAGGAACCGGAT
CAAAGAGTTCCTCCGCCGCTGGACCTACCAAGGCAACGCTATGTTCTCTTGCTTTTGTCAGCAAGATAGC
CAGATCAATGTCGATCGTGGCTGGCTCGAAGATACCTGCAAGAATGTCATTGCGCTGCCATTCTCCAAAT
TGCAGTTCGCGCTTAGCTGGATAACGCCACGGAATGATGTCGTCGTGCACAACAATGGTGACTTCTACAG
CGCGGAGAATCTCGCTCTCTCCAGGGGAAGCCGAAGTTTCCAAAAGGTCGTTGATCAAAGCTCGCCGCGT
TGTTTCATCAAGCCTTACGGTCACCGTAACCAGCAAATCAATATCACTGTGTGGCTTCAGGCCGCCATCC
ACTGCGGAGCCGTACAAATGTACGGCCAGCAACGTCGGTTCGAGATGGCGCTCGATGACGCCAACTACCT
CTGATAGTTGAGTCGATACTTCGGCGATCACCGCTTCCCTCATAACACCCCTTGTATTACTGTTTATGTA
AGCAGACAGTTTTATTGTTCATGATGATATATTTTTATCTTGTGCAATGTAACATCAGAGATTTTGAGAC
ACAACGTGGCTTTGTTGAATAAATCGAACTTTTGCTGAGTTGAAGGATCAGATCACGCATCTTCCCGACA
ACGCAGACCGTTCCGTGGCAAAGCAAAAGTTCAAAATCACCAACTGGTCCACCTACAACAAAGCTCTCAT
CAACCGTGGCTCCCTCACTTTCTGGCTGGATGATGGGGCGATTCAGGCGATCCCCATCCAACAGCCCGCC
GTCGAGCGGGCTTTTTTATCCCCGGAAGCCTGTGGATAGAGGGTAGTTATCCACGTGAAACCGCTAATGC
CCCGCAAAGCCTTGATTCACGGGGCTTTCCGGCCCGCTCCAAAAACTATCCACGTGAAATCGCTAATCAG
GGTACGTGAAATCGCTAATCGGAGTACGTGAAATCGCTAATAAGGTCACGTGAAATCGCTAATCAAAAAG
GCACGTGAGAACGCTAATAGCCCTTTCAGATCAACAGCTTGCAAACACCCCTCGCTCCGGCAAGTAGTTA
CAGCAAGTAGTATGTTCAATTAGCTTTTCAATTATGAATATATATATCAATTATTGGTCGCCCTTGGCTT
GTGGACAATGCGCTACGCGCACCGGCTCCGCCCGTGGACAACCGCAAGCGGTTGCCCACCGTCGAGCGCC
TTTGCCCACAACCCGGCGGCCGGCCGCAACAGATCGTTTTATAAATTTTTTTTTTTGAAAAAGAAAAAGC
CCGAAAGGCGGCAACCTCTCGGGCTTCTGGATTTCCGATCCCCGGAATTAGATCTTGGCAGGATATATTG
TGGTGTAACGTTCTCGAACTAGGCTCGGACGAAGTAAGCGGCCGCAACCTTAATTAAACACGGCGCGCCA
ACAGCGATCGCACCAGGTACCACCTCCGATCCATTCGGTCCCCAGATTAGCCTTTTCAATTTCAGAAAGA
ATGCTAACCCACAGATGGTTAGAGAGGCTTACGCAGCACGTCTCATCAAGACGATCTACCCGAGCAATAA
TCTCCAGGAAATCAAATACCTTCCCAAGAAGGTTAAAGATGCAGTCAAAAGATTCAGGACTAACTGCATC
AAGAACACAGAGAAAGATATATTTCTCAAGATCAGAAGTACTATTCCAGTATGGACGATTCAAGGCTTGC
TTCACAAACCAAGGCAAGTAATAGAGATTGGAGTCTCTAAAAAGGTAGTTCCCACTGAATCAAAGGCCAT
GGAGTCAAAGATTCAAATAGAGGACCTAACAGAACTCGCCGTAAAGACTGG
